>Addgene plasmid #229013 | PB-U6-sgRNA-BFP-Puro | addgene full sequence | sequence record 474706 | Addgene NGS Result
AATAAATAAATAAACATAAATAAATTGTTTGTTGAATTTATTATTAGTATGTAAGTGTAAATATAATAAA
ACTTAATATCTATTCAAATTAATAAATAAACCTCGATATACAGACCGATAAAACACATGCGTCAATTTTA
CGCATGATTATCTTTAACGTACGTCACAATATGATTATCTTTCTAGGGTTAATCTAGTATACGCGTTCGG
CCGGCTTGTCGACGACGGCGGTCTCCGTCGTCAGGATCATCCGGGCATGCGGCCGCTTAATTAATCCAGC
TTTTGTTCCCTTTAGTGAGGGTTAATTGCGCGCTTGGCGTAATCATGGTCATAGCTGTTTCCTGTGTGAA
ATTGTTATCCGCTCACAATTCCACACAACATACGAGCCGGAAGCATAAAGTGTAAAGCCTGGGGTGCCTA
ATGAGTGAGCTAACTCACATTAATTGCGTTGCGCTCACTGCCCGCTTTCCAGTCGGGAAACCTGTCGTGC
CAGCTGCATTAATGAATCGGCCAACGCGCGGGGAGAGGCGGTTTGCGTATTGGGCGCTCTTCCGCTTCCT
CGCTCACTGACTCGCTGCGCTCGGTCGTTCGGCTGCGGCGAGCGGTATCAGCTCACTCAAAGGCGGTAAT
ACGGTTATCCACAGAATCAGGGGATAACGCAGGAAAGAACATGTGAGCAAAAGGCCAGCAAAAGGCCAGG
AACCGTAAAAAGGCCGCGTTGCTGGCGTTTTTCCATAGGCTCCGCCCCCCTGACGAGCATCACAAAAATC
GACGCTCAAGTCAGAGGTGGCGAAACCCGACAGGACTATAAAGATACCAGGCGTTTCCCCCTGGAAGCTC
CCTCGTGCGCTCTCCTGTTCCGACCCTGCCGCTTACCGGATACCTGTCCGCCTTTCTCCCTTCGGGAAGC
GTGGCGCTTTCTCATAGCTCACGCTGTAGGTATCTCAGTTCGGTGTAGGTCGTTCGCTCCAAGCTGGGCT
GTGTGCACGAACCCCCCGTTCAGCCCGACCGCTGCGCCTTATCCGGTAACTATCGTCTTGAGTCCAACCC
GGTAAGACACGACTTATCGCCACTGGCAGCAGCCACTGGTAACAGGATTAGCAGAGCGAGGTATGTAGGC
GGTGCTACAGAGTTCTTGAAGTGGTGGCCTAACTACGGCTACACTAGAAGAACAGTATTTGGTATCTGCG
CTCTGCTGAAGCCAGTTACCTTCGGAAAAAGAGTTGGTAGCTCTTGATCCGGCAAACAAACCACCGCTGG
TAGCGGTGGTTTTTTTGTTTGCAAGCAGCAGATTACGCGCAGAAAAAAAGGATCTCAAGAAGATCCTTTG
ATCTTTTCTACGGGGTCTGACGCTCAGTGGAACGAAAACTCACGTTAAGGGATTTTGGTCATGAGATTAT
CAAAAAGGATCTTCACCTAGATCCTTTTAAATTAAAAATGAAGTTTTAAATCAATCTAAAGTATATATGA
GTAAACTTGGTCTGACAGTTACCAATGCTTAATCAGTGAGGCACCTATCTCATCGATCTGTCTATTTCGT
TCATCCATAGTTGCCTGACTCCCCGTCGTGTAGATAACTACGATACGGGAGGGCTTACCATCTGGCCCCA
GTGCTGCAATGATACCGCGAGACCCACGCTCACCGGCTCCAGATTTATCAGCAATAAACCAGCCAGCCGG
AAGGGCCGAGCGCAGAAGTGGTCCTGCAACTTTATCCGCCTCCATCCAGTCTATTAATTGTTGCCGGGAA
GCTAGAGTAAGTAGTTCGCCAGTTAATAGTTTGCGCAACGTTGTTGCCATTGCTACAGGCATCGTGGTGT
CACGCTCGTCGTTTGGTATGGCTTCATTCAGCTCCGGTTCCCAACGATCAAGGCGAGTTACATGATCCCC
CATGTTGTGCAAAAAAGCGGTTAGCTCCTTCGGTCCTCCGATCGTTGTCAGAAGTAAGTTGGCCGCAGTG
TTATCACTCATGGTTATGGCAGCACTGCATAATTCTCTTACTGTCATGCCATCCGTAAGATGCTTTTCTG
TGACTGGTGAGTACTCAACCAAGTCATTCTGAGAATAGTGTATGCGGCGACCGAGTTGCTCTTGCCCGGC
GTCAATACGGGATAATACCGCGCCACATAGCAGAACTTTAAAAGTGCTCATCATTGGAAAACGTTCTTCG
GGGCGAAAACTCTCAAGGATCTTACCGCTGTTGAGATCCAGTTCGATGTAACCCACTCGTGCACCCAACT
GATCTTCAGCATCTTTTACTTTCACCAGCGTTTCTGGGTGAGCAAAAACAGGAAGGCAAAATGCCGCAAA
AAAGGGAATAAGGGCGACACGGAAATGTTGAATACTCATACTCTTCCTTTTTCAATATTATTGAAGCATT
TATCAGGGTTATTGTCTCATGAGCGGATACATATTTGAATGTATTTAGAAAAATAAACAAATAGGGGTTC
CGCGCACATTTCCCCGAAAAGTGCCACCTAAATTGTAAGCGTTAATATTTTGTTAAAATTCGCGTTAAAT
TTTTGTTAAATCAGCTCATTTTTTAACCAATAGGCCGAAATCGGCAAAATCCCTTATAAATCAAAAGAAT
AGACCGAGATAGGGT
[37 nt withheld, positions 2606-2642]
AAAGAACGTGGATTCCAACGTCAAAGG
[49 nt withheld, positions 2670-2718]
T
[91 nt withheld, positions 2720-2810]
G
[124 nt withheld, positions 2812-2935]
CCCATTCGCCATTCAGGCTGCGCAACTGTTGGGAAGGGCGATCGGTGCGGGCCTCTTCGCTATTACGCCA
GCTGGCGAAAGGGGGATGTGCTGCAAGGCGATTAAGTTGGGTAACGCCAGGGTTTTCCCAGTCACGACGT
TGTAAAACGACGGCCAGTGAGCGCGCGTAATACGACTCACTATAGGGCGAATTGGGGCGCGCCCCGCGGT
GCGGGTGCCAGGGCGTGCCCTTGGGCTCCCCGGGCGCGTACTCCATTCTAGATTAACCCTAGAAAGATAG
TCTGCGTAAAATTGACGCATGCATTCTTGAAATATTGCTCTCTCTTTCTAAATAGCGCGAATCCGTCGCT
GTGCATTTAGGACATCTCAGTCGCCGCTTGGAGCTCCCGTGAGGCGTGCTTGTCAATGCGGTAAGTGTCA
CTGATTTTGAACTATAACGACCGCGTGAGTCAAAATGACGCATGATTATCTTTTACGTGACTTTTAAGAT
TTAACTCATACGATAATTATATTGTTATTTCATGTTCTACTTACGTGATAACTTATTATATATATATTTT
CTTGTTATAGATATCAACTAGAATGGGGAGGTGGTCCCTGCAGTTACGCCAATGATAACCCCCGCCAGAA
AAATCTTAGTAGCCTTCCCTTTTTGTTTTCCGTGCCCCAACTCGGCGGATTGACTCGGCCCCTTCCGGAA
ACACCCGAATCAACTTCTAGTCAAATTATTGTTCACGCCGCAATGACCCACCCCTGGCCCGCGTCTGTGG
AACTGACCCCTGGTGTACAGGAGAGTTCGCTGCTGAAAGTGGTCCCAAAGGGGTACTAGTTTTTAAGCTC
CCAACTCCCCCTCCCCCAGCGTCTGGAGGATTCCACACCCTCGCACCGCAGGGGCGAGGAAGTGGGCGGA
GTCCGGTTTTGGCGCCAGCCGCTGAGGCTGCCAAGCAGAAAAGCCACCGCTGAGGAGACTCCGGTCACTG
TCCTCGCCCCGCCTCCCCCTTCCCTCCCCTTGGGGACCACCGGGCGCCACGCCGCGAACGGTAAGTGCCG
CGGTCGTCGGCGCCTCCGCCCTCCCCCTAGGGCCCCAATTCCCAGCGGGCGCGGCGCGCGGCCCCTCCCC
CCGCCGGGCGCGCGCCCGCTGCCCCGCCCTTCGTGGCCGCCCGGCGTGGGCGGTGCCACCCCTCCCCCCG
GCGGCCCCGCGCGCAGCTCCCGGCTCCCTCCCCCTTCGGATGTGGCTTGAGCTGTAGGCGCGGAGGGCCC
TGCAAAGATGGATAAAGTTTTAAACAGAGAGGAATCTTTGCAGCTAATGGACCTTCTAGGTCTTGAAAGG
AGTGGGAATTCTGCTGTGCCTTGGAATGCTAGTTGGAGTAATAAATCTCTGGAACAGATTTGGAATCACA
CGACCTGGATGGAGTGGGACAGAGAAATTAACAATTACACAAGCTTAATACACTCCTTAATTGAAGAATC
GCAAAACCAGCAAGAAAAGAATGAACAAGAATTATTGGAATTAGATAAATGGGCAAGTTTGTGGAATTGG
TTTAACATAACAAATTGGCTGTGGTATATAAAATTATTCATAATGATAGTAGGAGGCTTGGTAGGTTTAA
GAATAGTTTTTGCTGTACTTTCTATAGTGAATAGAGTTAGGCAGGGATATTCACCATTATCGTTTCAGAC
CCACCTCCCAACCCCGAGGGGACCCAGAGAGGGCCTATTTCCCATGATTCCTTCATATTTGCATATACGA
TACAAGGCTGTTAGAGAGATAATTAGAATTAATTTGACTGTAAACACAAAGATATTAGTACAAAATACGT
GACGTAGAAAGTAATAATTTCTTGGGTAGTTTGCAGTTTTAAAATTATGTTTTAAAATGGACTATCATAT
GCTTACCGTAACTTGAAAGTATTTCGATTTCTTGGCTTTATATATCTTGTGGAAAGGACGAAACACCGGA
GACGGGATACCGTCTCTGTTTAAGAGCTAAGCTGGAAACAGCATAGCAAGTTTAAATAAGGCTAGTCCGT
TATCAACTTGGCCGCTTTAAGGCCGGTCCTAGCAAGGCCAAGTGGCACCGAGTCGGTGCTTTTTTAAGCT
TGGCGTAACTAGATCTTGAGACAAATGGCAGTATTCATCCACAATTTTAAAAGAAAAGGGGGGATTGGGG
GGTACAGTGCAGGGGAAAGAATAGTAGACATAATAGCAACAGACATACAAACTAAAGAATTACAAAAACA
AATTACAAAAATTCAAAATTTTCGGGTTTATTACAGGGACAGCAGAGATCCACTTTGGCGCCGGCTCGAG
GGGGCCCGGGTGCAAAGATGGATAAAGTTTTAAACAGAGAGGAATCTTTGCAGCTAATGGACCTTCTAGG
TCTTGAAAGGAGTGGGAATTGGCTCCGGTGCCCGTCAGTGGGCAGAGCGCACATCGCCCACAGTCCCCGA
GAAGTTGGGGGGAGGGGTCGGCAATTGATCCGGTGCCTAGAGAAGGTGGCGCGGGGTAAACTGGGAAAGT
GATGTCGTGTACTGGCTCCGCCTTTTTCCCGAGGGTGGGGGAGAACCGTATATAAGTGCAGTAGTCGCCG
TGAACGTTCTTTTTCGCAACGGGTTTGCCGCCAGAACACAGGTAAGTGCCGTGTGTGGTTCCCGCGGGCC
TGGCCTCTTTACGGGTTATGGCCCTTGCGTGCCTTGAATTACTTCCACCTGGCTGCAGTACGTGATTCTT
GATCCCGAGCTTCGGGTTGGAAGTGGGTGGGAGAGTTCGAGGCCTTGCGCTTAAGGAGCCCCTTCGCCTC
GTGCTTGAGTTGAGGCCTGGCCTGGGCGCTGGGGCCGCCGCGTGCGAATCTGGTGGCACCTTCGCGCCTG
TCTCGCTGCTTTCGATAAGTCTCTAGCCATTTAAAATTTTTGATGACCTGCTGCGACGCTTTTTTTCTGG
CAAGATAGTCTTGTAAATGCGGGCCAAGATCTGCACACTGGTATTTCGGTTTTTGGGGCCGCGGGCGGCG
ACGGGGCCCGTGCGTCCCAGCGCACATGTTCGGCGAGGCGGGGCCTGCGAGCGCGGCCACCGAGAATCGG
ACGGGGGTAGTCTCAAGCTGGCCGGCCTGCTCTGGTGCCTGGCCTCGCGCCGCCGTGTATCGCCCCGCCC
TGGGCGGCAAGGCTGGCCCGGTCGGCACCAGTTGCGTGAGCGGAAAGATGGCCGCTTCCCGGCCCTGCTG
CAGGGAGCTCAAAATGGAGGACGCGGCGCTCGGGAGAGCGGGCGGGTGAGTCACCCACACAAAGGAAAAG
GGCCTTTCCGTCCTCAGCCGTCGCTTCATGTGACTCCACGGAGTACCGGGCGCCGTCCAGGCACCTCGAT
TAGTTCTCGAGCTTTTGGAGTACGTCGTCTTTAGGTTGGGGGGAGGGGTTTTATGCGATGGAGTTTCCCC
ACACTGAGTGGGTGGAGACTGAAGTTAGGCCAGCTTGGCACTTGATGTAATTCTCCTTGGAATTTGCCCT
TTTTGAGTTTGGATCTTGGTTCATTCTCAAGCCTCAGACAGTGGTTCAAAGTTTTTTTCTTCCATTTCAG
GTGTCGTGAGAGCTCGGTACCGCGGGCCCGGGATCCACCATGGTCTCCAAGGGTGAGGAACTGATCAAAG
AAAATATGCATATGAAGCTGTACATGGAGGGGACCGTGGATAACCACCACTTCAAGTGTACTAGTGAGGG
CGAAGGCAAACCATATGAAGGTACGCAGACAATGAGAATCAAGGTTGTTGAAGGCGGACCACTGCCTTTT
GCCTTTGACATTCTTGCTACCAGTTTCCTTTACGGTTCAAAAACCTTTATAAACCACACACAGGGGATCC
CTGATTTCTTCAAGCAGAGCTTTCCTGAAGGGTTTACTTGGGAGAGAGTGACTACGTATGAGGACGGCGG
TGTCCTGACAGCCACCCAGGATACATCACTTCAGGACGGCTGTCTTATTTATAATGTGAAGATCAGAGGC
GTGAATTTCACTTCCAACGGCCCCGTGATGCAGAAAAAAACACTCGGCTGGGAGGCCTTTACGGAAACAC
TTTATCCAGCTGATGGCGGTCTGGAGGGAAGAAACGACATGGCTTTGAAGCTGGTGGGGGGAAGTCATCT
GATTGCCAACGCCAAGACAACTTACCGGTCTAAAAAACCGGCCAAGAATCTGAAAATGCCTGGCGTCTAC
TATGTCGACTATCGCCTGGAACGGATCAAGGAGGCTAATAACGAGACTTACGTGGAGCAGCATGAGGTCG
CTGTCGCAAGATACTGTGATCTTCCTAGCAAACTTGGCCATAAGCTGAACGCAACAAACTTCTCTCTGCT
GAAACAAGCCGGAGATGTCGAAGAGAATCCTGGACCGACCGAGTACAAGCCCACGGTGCGCCTCGCCACC
CGCGACGACGTCCCCAGGGCCGTACGCACCCTCGCCGCCGCGTTCGCCGACTACCCCGCCACGCGCCACA
CCGTCGATCCGGACCGCCACATCGAGCGGGTCACCGAGCTGCAAGAACTCTTCCTCACGCGCGTCGGGCT
CGACATCGGCAAGGTGTGGGTCGCGGACGACGGCGCCGCGGTGGCGGTCTGGACCACGCCGGAGAGCGTC
GAAGCGGGGGCGGTGTTCGCCGAGATCGGCCCGCGCATGGCCGAGTTGAGCGGTTCCCGGCTGGCCGCGC
AGCAACAGATGGAAGGCCTCCTGGCGCCGCACCGGCCCAAGGAGCCCGCGTGGTTCCTGGCCACCGTCGG
AGTCTCGCCCGACCACCAGGGCAAGGGTCTGGGCAGCGCCGTCGTGCTCCCCGGAGTGGAGGCGGCCGAG
CGCGCCGGGGTGCCCGCCTTCCTGGAGACCTCCGCGCCCCGCAACCTCCCCTTCTACGAGCGGCTCGGCT
TCACCGTCACCGCCGACGTCGAGGTGCCCGAAGGACCGCGCACCTGGTGCATGACCCGCAAGCCCGGTGC
CTGAGGATCCAATCAACCTCTGGATTACGCGTTAAGTCGACAATCAACCTCTGGATTACAAAATTTGTGA
AAGATTGACTGGTATTCTTAACTATGTTGCTCCTTTTACGCTATGTGGATACGCTGCTTTAATGCCTTTG
TATCATGCTATTGCTTCCCGTATGGCTTTCATTTTCTCCTCCTTGTATAAATCCTGGTTGCTGTCTCTTT
ATGAGGAGTTGTGGCCCGTTGTCAGGCAACGTGGCGTGGTGTGCACTGTGTTTGCTGACGCAACCCCCAC
TGGTTGGGGCATTGCCACCACCTGTCAGCTCCTTTCCGGGACTTTCGCTTTCCCCCTCCCTATTGCCACG
GCGGAACTCATCGCCGCCTGCCTTGCCCGCTGCTGGACAGGGGCTCGGCTGTTGGGCACTGACAATTCCG
TGGTGTTGTCGGGGAAATCATCGTCCTTTCCTTGGCTGCTCGCCTGTGTTGCCACCTGGATTCTGCGCGG
GACGTCCTTCTGCTACGTCCCTTCGGCCCTCAATCCAGCGGACCTTCCTTCCCGCGGCCTGCTGCCGGCT
CTGCGGCCTCTTCCGCGTCTTCGCCTTCGCCCTCAGACGAGTCGGATCTCCCTTTGGGCCGCCTCCCCGC
GTCGACTTTAAGACCAATGACTTACAAGGCAGCTGTGCCTTCTAGTTGCCAGCCATCTGTTGTTTGCCCC
TCCCCCGTGCCTTCCTTGACCCTGGAAGGTGCCACTCCCACTGTCCTTTCCTAATAAAATGAGGAAATTG
CATCGCATTGTCTGAGTAGGTGTCATTCTATTCTGGGGGGTGGGGTGGGGCAGGACAGCAAGGGGGAGGA
TTGGGAAGACAATAGCAGGCATGCTGGGGATGCGGTGGGCTCTATGGCTAGTTAAAAGTTTTGTTACTTT
ATAGAAGAAATTTTGAGTTTTTGTTTTTTTTT
Features (pLannotate 1.2.2; 26 found; start..end, strand, type, name):
    289..307     -  promoter       T3 promoter: promoter for bacteriophage T3 RNA polymerase
    352..368     -  protein_bind   lac operator: The lac repressor binds to the lac operator to inhibit transcription in E. coli. This inhibition can be relieved by adding lactose or isopropyl-β-D-thiogalactopyranoside (IPTG). lac repressor encoded by lacI
    376..406     -  promoter       lac promoter: promoter for the E. coli lac operon
    421..442     -  protein_bind   CAP binding site: CAP binding activates transcription in the presence of cAMP. E. coli catabolite activator protein
    455..547     -  CDS            lacI (fragment): lac repressor; lacI; The lac repressor binds to the lac operator to inhibit transcription in E. coli. This inhibition can be relieved by adding lactose or isopropyl-β-D-thiogalactopyranoside (IPTG).
    730..1318    -  rep_origin     ori: high-copy-number ColE1/pMB1/pBR322/pUC origin of replication
   1489..2349    -  CDS            AmpR: β-lactamase; bla; confers resistance to ampicillin, carbenicillin, and related antibiotics
   2350..2454    -  promoter       AmpR promoter: bla
   2480..2935    -  rep_origin     f1 ori (sequence partly withheld): f1 bacteriophage origin of replication; arrow indicates direction of (+) strand synthesis
   2940..3095    -  CDS            lacZα (fragment): LacZα fragment of β-galactosidase; lacZ fragment
   3103..3121    +  promoter       T7 promoter: promoter for bacteriophage T7 RNA polymerase
   3150..3183    +  protein_bind   attB: minimal attB site for the φC31 integrase (Groth et al., 2000) phage φC31 integrase
   4209..4640    +  CDS            env (fragment): ENV_HV1H2 - Experimental evidence at protein level: Swiss-Prot protein existence level 1. [Transmembrane protein gp41]: Acts as a class I viral fusion protein. Under the current model, the protein has at least 3 conformational states: pre-fusion native state, pre-hairpin intermediate state, and post-fusion hairpin state. During fusion of viral and target intracellular membranes, the coiled coil regions (heptad repeats) assume a trimer-of-hairpins structure, positioning the fusion peptide in close proximity to the C-terminal region of the ectodomain. The formation of this structure appears to d
   4644..4884    +  promoter       U6 promoter: RNA polymerase III promoter for human U6 snRNA
   4931..4975    +  misc_RNA       tracrRNA (fragment): trans-activating CRISPR RNA for the Streptococcus pyogenes CRISPR/Cas9 system
   5005..5024    +  misc_RNA       gRNA scaffold (fragment): guide RNA scaffold for the Streptococcus pyogenes CRISPR/Cas9 system
   5080..5197    +  misc_feature   cPPT/CTS: central polypurine tract and central termination sequence of HIV-1
   5263..5329    +  CDS            small t antigen (fragment): SV40 (simian virus 40) small t antigen
   5355..5566    +  promoter       EF-1α core promoter: core promoter for human elongation factor EF-1α
   5567..6505    +  intron         EF-1α intron A: intron upstream of the start codon of human EF-1α
   6520..6541    +  misc_feature   MCS (fragment): multiple cloning site
   6545..7255    +  CDS            mTagBFP2: mTagBFP2 is a basic (constitutively fluorescent) blue fluorescent protein published in 2011, derived from Entacmaea quadricolor. It is reported to be a very rapidly-maturing monomer with very low acid sensitivity.
   7312..7909    +  CDS            PuroR (fragment): puromycin N-acetyltransferase; pac from Streptomyces; confers resistance to puromycin
   7916..7933    +  misc_feature   WPRE (fragment): woodchuck hepatitis virus posttranscriptional regulatory element
   7947..8535    +  misc_feature   WPRE: woodchuck hepatitis virus posttranscriptional regulatory element
   8568..8792    +  polyA_signal   bGH poly(A) signal: bovine growth hormone polyadenylation signal
