[The description below was written by a language model from this plasmid's Addgene catalogue record and pLannotate feature annotations shown in this document.]
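Description:
PB-U6-sgRNA-BFP-Puro is an empty sgRNA backbone for Perturb-seq, built on a home-made mammalian expression vector designed for piggyBac transposon delivery rather than viral transduction. It is maintained in E. coli as a high-copy plasmid through a ColE1/pUC-type origin with ampicillin resistance (AmpR under its own bla promoter). The bacterial portion also carries an f1 origin, lac promoter/operator and lacZα remnants, and flanking T3 and T7 promoters typical of a phagemid-style cloning backbone. The automated feature table does not annotate the piggyBac terminal repeats themselves, so their positions cannot be stated from the record. A minimal φC31 attB site is detected just upstream of the payload.

The payload has two expression units. A human U6 RNA polymerase III promoter drives a Streptococcus pyogenes Cas9 guide scaffold, which is annotated only as tracrRNA and scaffold fragments. This may reflect a modified scaffold, but the record does not say so, and no spacer is described, as expected for an empty backbone. Downstream, the EF-1α core promoter with its intron A drives mTagBFP2 followed by a puromycin N-acetyltransferase coding sequence, giving a blue fluorescent marker and puromycin selection for cells carrying the cassette. The linker between the two reading frames is not annotated. A WPRE and bGH polyadenylation signal complete this transcript. An HIV-1 env fragment and a cPPT/CTS are also detected, suggesting the cassette was derived from a lentiviral sgRNA vector. The associated work used the vector for benchmarking and optimizing Perturb-seq in differentiating human pluripotent stem cells.
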