Addgene plasmid #229013: PB-U6-sgRNA-BFP-Puro
Purpose: (Empty Backbone) Perturb Seq sgRNA vector with PiggyBac backbone
Depositing lab: Gary Hon. Depositing organization: University of Texas Southwestern Medical Center. Publication: Benchmarking and optimizing Perturb-seq in differentiating human pluripotent stem cells. Sivakumar S, Wang Y, Goetsch SC, Pandit V, Wang L, Zhao H, Sundarrajan A, Armendariz D, Takeuchi C, Deng M, Nzima M, Chen WC, Dederich AE, El Hayek L, Gao T, Gogate A, Kaur K, Kim HB, McCoy MK, Niederstrasser H, Oura S, Pinzon-Arteaga CA, Sanghvi M, Schmitz DA, Yu L, Zhang Y, Zhou Q, Kraus WL, Xu L, Wu J, Posner BA, Chahrour MH, Hon GC, Munshi NV. Stem Cell Reports. 2025 Dec 9;20(12):102713. doi: 10.1016/j.stemcr.2025.102713. Epub 2025 Nov 13. PubMed 41237780.
Backbone
  Vector backbone: home-made vector
  Vector type: Mammalian Expression
  Selectable markers: Puromycin ; BFP
Growth in bacteria
  Bacterial resistance: Ampicillin, 100 μg/mL
  Growth temperature: 37°C
  Growth strain: NEB Stable
  Copy number: High Copy
Terms and licenses: Academic/Nonprofit Terms; Industry Terms: Not Available to Industry
Depositor comments: Please visit https://doi.org/10.1101/2025.01.21.633969 for the bioRxiv preprint and find the full Perturb-seq protocol on Protocols.io: https://www.protocols.io/view/experimental-procedures-for-tf-perturb-seq-ut-sout-14egn635pl5d/v1.
How to cite: PB-U6-sgRNA-BFP-Puro was a gift from Gary Hon (Addgene plasmid # 229013 ; http://n2t.net/addgene:229013 ; RRID:Addgene_229013)
